>Addgene plasmid #14913 | pAJ09 | depositor full sequence | sequence record 8182 | Author sequence
AAGCTTCGCATGTTGGAATCTATGAGGTTATTTGAATCAATTTGTAACTCTCGATGGTTTATAAATACAT
CTATGATACTTTTTCTTAACAAAAAAGATCTTCCTGTAATTCATGATTCTATGACAAATGAATTCATAAC
CAATTTAGTAACAGAATCTATATGGATTGGTCTTACTTGTAGTGATACAAATACATGTAATTGGATTGAC
AATAGTTCTTATAATTATAATAATTTTCAAAATGGATTACCACAAGTATATATTGGTGAAGCAGTTAAAT
TATTAATTCATCATGAACAACAAAATTTTAATGGATTATGGATTTCATCTTCATCTAATAATACAAATGC
AACAACATTGTGTAGAAAACCACCTAAAGTTATATCACAAGAATGTCCTGTAAATTATTATTACATTTCA
AATGAAAATAATAATTGTTATAGATATGTTGATAATCCAAAAACATTTGATGATGCAGCAATAGATTGTA
AAAATGATGGCGGTAATTTAGTTTCAATTCATTCAAAAAAAGAAAATACTAACTTATTAAATTTTCTTCA
AATTATATCAAGAAAAAATTCAGCATGGATTGGATTACATTATGATAATACAAATTCAAAATGGTTAGAT
GGATCAGAGTATGATTTTAACAATTATAAAAAAGGTAACAATTTTAATAAATAATGATATAAATTTTATA
GACTTTCCAAATAATCTTTTTGGTAACGGTGTTGAGATTCTTCTCGTACAAGATGATGATTTATATGGGT
ACTGGGAAAATACTTATTTAACAAATAATCTTACATATATATGCAAAATGACAGGTATATATTTTTTTAA
TTTATATAATATAAATTATAGAAAATGAGGTTTATAAATATAATAATGTAATAACAACAATAAGTCCACA
AATTACAACATTATCACCATCAAATAAATGTCCAAATAGCCCAATGTATGAAAATAATGGTTATGTGAGT
TAATAAAAATTTTTTTATTAATTTCATTTTTAGATAAATTCTCCTGGTTATCCATCATTTTATGGAAATA
ATATAGATTGTTATTACTATTTAATTGTACCTAAAGAATTTTATGTTCAATTTAAGATTATTGATTTTAA
TTTAGGTGTAGGAGATTCATTAGATATTTATGATGGAAATGATTTAAATAATATAATAATGTCATTAACA
AATTCAGATAACACTAATTCATCTGGATTAATTTTAACAACAAAAAATAATAATTTTATGGTAATACATT
TTCATTCTAATGGAAATCATGTAATAAAAAATAGTGGCTTCAATGGATATTTTACAACATACGATAAAGT
TTTAATAACAACATCACTTCCATTATTAAGTACAACAATTTATGTAGAAACAACTGGTACTAATGAATGT
CCATCAAAAGAGTTTACTAATAACTCAGAAATTATTACATCACCAGGATATCCTAATCCATTTGGACCAA
ATTTGCTTTGTACATATCTTATTAAAGCACCAATTGGAAAAATTATAGCATTACAATTTGAAAAAATTCA
TATAACTCAAGATAAGGTAAGTTTAGAAATTTATGATGGGAAAGGGATGTCATTAAATATGTTAAAACGG
ATAACTAAAAATGATAATGGAAAAATTGTTTTGGAGCTTTCAAAATCTAATTATATGACAATAATTTTTT
ATACTTCCGGAACAGCAGGGATTAATGGTGATTTTTGGTATCTATATTATCGTTTTATTTAAAAATAAAT
AACATAAACCAATATTTTATATTAATAAAATAATTTGTAATAATAATAATATAAAATTACTGGCCAATTT
TCTACATTAATACCTTTAATTTTTTCCATATGTTGCTAGGTAATTAATGAACATTTTGTTGAACATATTA
AATCATATATAATAAGAGTGTCTCATTATATATTTTTATTTTTCAATAAAATAATTAGACATATCATTAT
ATTTATATGACATTATATTTATTTACGTATCATTATAAAAATTATTTTTTTTTAAGTTTTTCTCCCATAT
AATTGTTATAATTTACAAAATTCTGAAGAAAAAAAAATCCACATTCACATTAAAATTAAATATTTAATTA
ACTTTTGTAATATTTTTTTATAATATTGTTTAACTTTTTCTACACACATGTATACATAAATTAATTTTTT
TATTATTACATTTTAATCATTGTATATATTTAATTATTGAGACTTTAAAAGCATATATTTTAAAAAATAA
TATCTTTAAATATATATAACGGTAATTTAATAAATTTATCATAATAAAAAAAAATATTAATATTAATAAA
AACAATATTCACTAAAATATTTTATGTCTTTTTATATTCAAGTTAAAAAAAAAGTTTTAAAAATTTATTT
AAAAAGATATAATTCAAATGATATAATTTATCTAATTAATTTATTCCTACCATATTTAATTCTTGTTGTA
CTCTAATATATTAATATTAATTGTACAAAGATTAATAATTTTGTAGTTTTATATATAAAAATAATATATT
GTATTTAAATAAAAAATGCCCTTTATAATAAATTTTTCTTTTTACATATAATTTATTCAAAACATATTTT
TTCTTAATTTACCTTGTATAATATATTAATATAATAAAAAATTCTAATAAAAAGTTGTATCAATAACTAA
ATATTTTTAATTATTAATTAATAAATATATATAATAAATTTTCTAGCAAAAAATTATTTTTCTGATTTTT
TATATTTTCATATGATTTTTAATTGTTATAATTTTTTTTTTTATTTTTTAATAATAAAAAAATTATATTT
ATTATAAAAGTTAATGTAACCTAGGTAACTTTAATATGATCTTTTTATCACTAATAGTATGTTAAATAAT
GTTAAAAGTTAATTAATGATTTTTGGCTAATTTTATTGTAATTATATTTTAATTATGGCATTTATAAAAA
GTTATTTTAGTAATAGATGACAGTTTTCCTATAATAAAGATAAATTTATAAAAATATTTAAACGTTATAT
GATAATATTAATTATCATTCAAATACTTAAAACTGTTACTTGCGTAATTTCCTAACTATAAGTTGCTTGG
CAACTAAACTTTTTATATGTAATACAATAAAGTTGTAATGAGTTTATTACTTATAATTAAAATAATACAA
AAAAATTACTTTTAAATATGTTTTAAAATATTTATATATTTTTAAAAATAACTAAATTATAAACAAATAT
TTTTATTTAAATTTATAAAAGTAGATTTGATTTTTTTTTGATTTTAGAATTTGTTAAATTTCTTATTATT
ATTATAATATTTTATTAATATGGGAGTTTGTCAATCAAAGTCGACTCTAGAGGATCCCCGGGATTGGCCA
AAGGACCCAAAGGTATGTTTCGAATGATACTAACATAACATAGAACATTTTCAGGAGGACCCTTGGAGGG
TACCGGTAGAAAAAATGAGTAAAGGAGAAGAACTTTTCACTGGAGTTGTCCCAATTCTTGTTGAATTAGA
TGGTGATGTTAATGGGCACAAATTTTCTGTCAGTGGAGAGGGTGAAGGTGATGCAACATACGGAAAACTT
ACCCTTAAATTTATTTGCACTACTGGAAAACTACCTGTTCCATGGGTAAGTTTAAACATATATATACTAA
CTAACCCTGATTATTTAAATTTTCAGCCAACACTTGTCACTACTTTCTGTTATGGTGTTCAATGCTTCTC
GAGATACCCAGATCATATGAAACGGCATGACTTTTTCAAGAGTGCCATGCCCGAAGGTTATGTACAGGAA
AGAACTATATTTTTCAAAGATGACGGGAACTACAAGACACGTAAGTTTAAACAGTTCGGTACTAACTAAC
CATACATATTTAAATTTTCAGGTGCTGAAGTCAAGTTTGAAGGTGATACCCTTGTTAATAGAATCGAGTT
AAAAGGTATTGATTTTAAAGAAGATGGAAACATTCTTGGACACAAATTGGAATACAACTATAACTCACAC
AATGTATACATCATGGCAGACAAACAAAAGAATGGAATCAAAGTTGTAAGTTTAAACATGATTTTACTAA
CTAACTAATCTGATTTAAATTTTCAGAACTTCAAAATTAGACACAACATTGAAGATGGAAGCGTTCAACT
AGCAGACCATTATCAACAAAATACTCCAATTGGCGATGGCCCTGTCCTTTTACCAGACAACCATTACCTG
TCCACACAATCTGCCCTTTCGAAAGATCCCAACGAAAAGAGAGACCACATGGTCCTTCTTGAGTTTGTAA
CAGCTGCTGGGATTACACATGGCATGGATGAACTATACAAATAGCATTCGTAGAATTCCTAGGAATTTAT
TTTGATAAGTCTCGCGTATTTTATTTGTAATAATNTTATAATAAGATCAATTTACATTTATACTGATAAA
ATTGACACAATTACACTTTTTATTATAAAATATTTTAAAATATTTCTATCAAAAGGTTTATTTTTGTTTT
AAATATAATGGTTTTTTTTGTAAAAAATACTTATTTCGTTTGATAATCTTTATTCAGAGATTTGAATAAT
TTTAAATAAAGTAGTTTAGTTTTCATATAAAAGTTAATGGTATATATAAATATTTAAATAGTAAAGATTG
AATCAGTATTCAAAATGACACCTAAAAGTTATTCTATTTCTAGCTATAACAATAATAATAAAGATAATTA
TGATACAGATTTAGAAAAAAAAATAAGGTTAAATTAATTAATTCTATTTTTAATTAAAATGATTTAAGGG
AGTTAAATGAAACAGAAACAGATTGGGTCTCTATATATTTAGTTTATGTAATGTTATTTTTTGGTGGAAT
ACAAATAACGGTATATTTTACTTCAATGTGGCCATACTTATCAACAATAAATAGTAAGGCAAATGTAGAT
ACTTTAGGGTGGGTTGTAGCACTAGTCGGCCGTACGGGCCCTTTCGTCTCGCGCGTTTCGGTGATGACGG
TGAAAACCTCTGACACATGCAGCTCCCGGAGACGGTCACAGCTTGTCTGTAAGCGGATGCCGGGAGCAGA
CAAGCCCGTCAGGGCGCGTCAGCGGGTGTTGGCGGGTGTCGGGGCTGGCTTAACTATGCGGCATCAGAGC
AGATTGTACTGAGAGTGCACCATATGCGGTGTGAAATACCGCACAGATGCGTAAGGAGAAAATACCGCAT
CAGGCGGCCTTAAGGGCCTCGTGATACGCCTATTTTTATAGGTTAATGTCATGATAATAATGGTTTCTTA
GACGTCAGGTGGCACTTTTCGGGGAAATGTGCGCGGAACCCCTATTTGTTTATTTTTCTAAATACATTCA
AATATGTATCCGCTCATGAGACAATAACCCTGATAAATGCTTCAATAATATTGAAAAAGGAAGAGTATGA
GTATTCAACATTTCCGTGTCGCCCTTATTCCCTTTTTTGCGGCATTTTGCCTTCCTGTTTTTGCTCACCC
AGAAACGCTGGTGAAAGTAAAAGATGCTGAAGATCAGTTGGGTGCACGAGTGGGTTACATCGAACTGGAT
CTCAACAGCGGTAAGATCCTTGAGAGTTTTCGCCCCGAAGAACGTTTTCCAATGATGAGCACTTTTAAAG
TTCTGCTATGTGGCGCGGTATTATCCCGTATTGACGCCGGGCAAGAGCAACTCGGTCGCCGCATACACTA
TTCTCAGAATGACTTGGTTGAGTACTCACCAGTCACAGAAAAGCATCTTACGGATGGCATGACAGTAAGA
GAATTATGCAGTGCTGCCATAACCATGAGTGATAACACTGCGGCCAACTTACTTCTGACAACGATCGGAG
GACCGAAGGAGCTAACCGCTTTTTTGCACAACATGGGGGATCATGTAACTCGCCTTGATCGTTGGGAACC
GGAGCTGAATGAAGCCATACCAAACGACGAGCGTGACACCACGATGCCTGTAGCAATGGCAACAACGTTG
CGCAAACTATTAACTGGCGAACTACTTACTCTAGCTTCCCGGCAACAATTAATAGACTGGATGGAGGCGG
ATAAAGTTGCAGGACCACTTCTGCGCTCGGCCCTTCCGGCTGGCTGGTTTATTGCTGATAAATCTGGAGC
CGGTGAGCGTGGGTCTCGCGGTATCATTGCAGCACTGGGGCCAGATGGTAAGCCCTCCCGTATCGTAGTT
ATCTACACGACGGGGAGTCAGGCAACTATGGATGAACGAAATAGACAGATCGCTGAGATAGGTGCCTCAC
TGATTAAGCATTGGTAACTGTCAGACCAAGTTTACTCATATATACTTTAGATTGATTTAAAACTTCATTT
TTAATTTAAAAGGATCTAGGTGAAGATCCTTTTTGATAATCTCATGACCAAAATCCCTTAACGTGAGTTT
TCGTTCCACTGAGCGTCAGACCCCGTAGAAAAGATCAAAGGATCTTCTTGAGATCCTTTTTTTCTGCGCG
TAATCTGCTGCTTGCAAACAAAAAAACCACCGCTACCAGCGGTGGTTTGTTTGCCGGATCAAGAGCTACC
AACTCTTTTTCCGAAGGTAACTGGCTTCAGCAGAGCGCAGATACCAAATACTGTCCTTCTAGTGTAGCCG
TAGTTAGGCCACCACTTCAAGAACTCTGTAGCACCGCCTACATACCTCGCTCTGCTAATCCTGTTACCAG
TGGCTGCTGCCAGTGGCGATAAGTCGTGTCTTACCGGGTTGGACTCAAGACGATAGTTACCGGATAAGGC
GCAGCGGTCGGGCTGAACGGGGGGTTCGTGCACACAGCCCAGCTTGGAGCGAACGACCTACACCGAACTG
AGATACCTACAGCGTGAGCATTGAGAAAGCGCCACGCTTCCCGAAGGGAGAAAGGCGGACAGGTATCCGG
TAAGCGGCAGGGTCGGAACAGGAGAGCGCACGAGGGAGCTTCCAGGGGGAAACGCCTGGTATCTTTATAG
TCCTGTCGGGTTTCGCCACCTCTGACTTGAGCGTCGATTTTTGTGATGCTCGTCAGGGGGGCGGAGCCTA
TGGAAAAACGCCAGCAACGCGGCCTTTTTACGGTTCCTGGCCTTTTGCTGGCCTTTTGCTCACATGTTCT
TTCCTGCGTTATCCCCTGATTCTGTGGATAACCGTATTACCGCCTTTGAGTGAGCTGATACCGCTCGCCG
CAGCCGAACGACCGAGCGCAGCGAGTCAGTGAGCGAGGAAGCGGAAGAGCGCCCAATACGCAAACCGCCT
CTCCCCGCGCGTTGGCCGATTCATTAATGCAGCTGGCACGACAGGTTTCCCGACTGGAAAGCGGGCAGTG
AGCGCAACGCAATTAATGTGAGTTAGCTCACTCATTAGGCACCCCAGGCTTTACACTTTATGCTTCCGGC
TCGTATGTTGTGTGGAATTGTGAGCGGATAACAATTTCACACAGGAAACAGCTATGACCATGATTACGCC
AAGCTGTAAGTTTAAACATGATCTTACTAACTAACTATTCTCATTTAAATTTTCAGAGCTTAAAAATGGC
TGAAATCACTCACAACGATGGATACGCTAACAACTTGGAAATGAAAT
Features (pLannotate 1.2.2; 12 found; start..end, strand, type, name):
      7..135     +  CDS            fadA (fragment): GPA1_EMENI - Experimental evidence at protein level: Swiss-Prot protein existence level 1. Guanine nucleotide-binding proteins (G proteins) are involved as modulators or transducers in various transmembrane signaling systems. From Emericella nidulans (strain FGSC A4 / ATCC 38163 / CBS 112.46 / NRRL 194 / M139) (Aspergillus nidulans).
   3330..3352    -  misc_feature   MCS (fragment): pUC18/19 multiple cloning site
   3448..4308    +  CDS            sg25: sg25 is a basic (constitutively fluorescent) green fluorescent protein published in 1997, derived from Aequorea victoria.
   4948..4983    +  CDS            rop (fragment): Rop protein, which maintains plasmids at low copy number; rop
   5085..5184    +  misc_feature   bom (fragment): basis of mobility region from pBR322
   5282..5386    +  promoter       AmpR promoter: bla
   5387..6247    +  CDS            AmpR: β-lactamase; bla; confers resistance to ampicillin, carbenicillin, and related antibiotics
   6418..7006    +  rep_origin     ori: high-copy-number ColE1/pMB1/pBR322/pUC origin of replication
   7189..7281    +  CDS            lacI (fragment): lac repressor; lacI; The lac repressor binds to the lac operator to inhibit transcription in E. coli. This inhibition can be relieved by adding lactose or isopropyl-β-D-thiogalactopyranoside (IPTG).
   7294..7315    +  protein_bind   CAP binding site: CAP binding activates transcription in the presence of cAMP. E. coli catabolite activator protein
   7330..7360    +  promoter       lac promoter: promoter for the E. coli lac operon
   7368..7384    +  protein_bind   lac operator: The lac repressor binds to the lac operator to inhibit transcription in E. coli. This inhibition can be relieved by adding lactose or isopropyl-β-D-thiogalactopyranoside (IPTG). lac repressor encoded by lacI
