[The description below was written by a language model from this plasmid's Addgene catalogue record and pLannotate feature annotations shown in this document.]
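Description:
pAJ09 is a worm expression plasmid for transgenesis in the parasitic nematode Strongyloides stercoralis, built on the pAJ01 backbone (about 4.2 kb) and totalling roughly 7.5 kb in the depositor's full sequence. It is propagated in E. coli using a high-copy ColE1/pUC-type origin and selected with ampicillin through a bla (AmpR) cassette driven by its own promoter. The annotation also shows typical pUC-derived remnants: lac promoter, operator and CAP site, fragments of lacI, rop and bom, and part of the pUC18/19 polylinker. These are cloning-vector carry-overs rather than functional parts of the nematode payload.

The insert is a roughly 3.3 kb S. stercoralis genomic segment recorded as the promoter of the G protein alpha subunit gene Ss gpa-3, cloned between HindIII and AgeI sites that were both preserved. It sits upstream of a backbone-encoded GFP(S65C) reporter, which the automated annotation labels as an Aequorea-derived green fluorescent protein (sg25). A short G-alpha-like coding fragment is also called near the start of the insert by homology to a fungal protein; the record does not explain what this match represents. In this arrangement, GFP fluorescence reports where the gpa-3 regulatory region is active. The associated publications concern cell- and tissue-specific transgene expression in S. stercoralis and the need for endogenous non-coding control elements, including a common multifunctional 3' UTR. However, no 3' UTR is annotated in the feature table, and the region downstream of GFP is unlabelled. The plasmid is suited to marking gpa-3-expressing cells and to studies of promoter activity in transgenic worms.
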