Addgene plasmid #14913: pAJ09
Depositing lab: James Lok. Depositing organization: University of Pennsylvania. Publication: Strongyloides stercoralis: cell- and tissue-specific transgene expression and co-transformation with vector constructs incorporating a common multifunctional 3' UTR. Junio AB, Li X, Massey HC, Nolan TJ, Todd Lamitina S, Sundaram MV, Lok JB. Exp Parasitol. 2008 Feb . 118(2):253-65. 10.1016/j.exppara.2007.08.018 PubMed 17945217.
Backbone
  Vector backbone: pAJ01
  Backbone size w/o insert (bp): 4226
  Vector type: Worm Expression
Growth in bacteria
  Bacterial resistance: Ampicillin, 100 μg/mL
  Growth temperature: 37°C
  Growth strain: DH5alpha
  Copy number: Unknown
Gene/Insert
  Gene/Insert name: strongyloides stercoralis G protein alpha subunit promoter (alt name: Ss gpa-3)
  Species: S. stercoralis
  Insert size (bp): 3322
  GenBank ID: AF292562
  Tag / fusion protein: GFP(S65C) (C terminal on backbone)
  Cloning method: Restriction Enzyme; 5′ cloning site HindIII (not destroyed); 3′ cloning site AgeI (not destroyed)
  Sequencing primers: 5′ M13
Terms and licenses: Academic/Nonprofit Terms; Industry Terms: Not Available to Industry
Depositor comments: PAPER:Int J Parasitol. 2006 May 31;36(6):671-9. Epub 2006 Feb 7 Successful transgenesis of the parasitic nematode Strongyloides stercoralis requires endogenous non-coding control elements.
How to cite: pAJ09 was a gift from James Lok (Addgene plasmid # 14913 ; http://n2t.net/addgene:14913 ; RRID:Addgene_14913)
