>Addgene plasmid #14913 | pAJ09 | addgene partial sequence | sequence record 36673 | GFPfusionREV 5'-CTCCACTGACAGAAAATTTG-3'
ATCACAGATTGGGACAACTCCAGTGAAAAGTTCTTCTCCTTTACTCATTTTTTCTACCGGTACCCTCCAA
GGGTCCTCCTGAAAATGTTCTATGTTATGTTAGTATCATTCGAAACATACCTTTGGGTCCTTTGGCCAAT
CCCGGGGATCCTCTAGAGTCGACCTGGATTGACAAACTCCCATATTAATAAAATATTATAATAATAATAA
GAAATTTAACAAATTCTAAAATCAAAAAAAAATCAAATCTACTTTTATAAATTTAAATAAAAATATTTGT
TTATAATTTAGTTATTTTTAAAAATATATAAATATTTTAAAACATATTTAAAAGTAATTTTTTTGTATTA
TTTTAATTATAAGTAATAAACTCATTACAACTTTATTGTATTACATATAAAAAGTTTAGTTGCCAAGCAA
CTTATAGTTAGGAAATTACGCAAGTAACAGTTTTAAGTATTTGAATGATAATTAATATTATCATATAACG
TTTAAATATTTTTATAAATTTATCTTTATTATAGGAAAACTGTCATCTATTACTAAAATAACTTTTTATA
AATGCCATAATTAAAATATAATTACAATAAAATTAGCCAAAAATCATTAATTAACTTTTAACATTATTTA
ACATACTATTAGTGATAAAAAGATCATATTAAAGTTACCTAGGTTACATTAACTTTTATAATAAATATAA
TTTTTTTATTATTAAAAAATAAAAAAAAAAATTATAACAATTAAAAATCATATGAAAATATAAAAAATCA
GAAAAATAATTTTTTGCTAGAAAATTTATTATATATATTTATTAATTAATAATTAAAAATATTTAGTTAT
TGATACAACTTTTTATTAGAATTTTTTATTATATTAATATATTATACAAGGTAAATTAAGAAAAATAGTT
TGATAATNNGAAAGAATNTAAAGGGTTNTANCAATNTTGNCC
